Addgene plasmid #143971: TFORF1711
Purpose: Lentiviral vector for overexpressing transcription factor ORFs with unique 24-bp barcodes. Barcodes facilitate identification of transcription factors in pooled screens.
Depositing lab: Feng Zhang. Depositing organization: Broad Institute. Publication: A transcription factor atlas of directed differentiation. Joung J, Ma S, Tay T, Geiger-Schuller KR, Kirchgatterer PC, Verdine VK, Guo B, Arias-Garcia MA, Allen WE, Singh A, Kuksenko O, Abudayyeh OO, Gootenberg JS, Fu Z, Macrae RK, Buenrostro JD, Regev A, Zhang F. Cell. 2023 Jan 5;186(1):209-229.e26. doi: 10.1016/j.cell.2022.11.026. PubMed 36608654.
Backbone
  Vector backbone: pLX_TRC317
  Backbone manufacturer: Broad Institute Genetic Perturbation Platform
  Backbone size w/o insert (bp): 8264
  Vector type: Mammalian Expression, Lentiviral
  Selectable markers: Puromycin
Growth in bacteria
  Bacterial resistance: Ampicillin, 100 μg/mL
  Growth temperature: 37°C
  Growth strain: NEB Stable
  Copy number: High Copy
Gene/Insert
  Gene/Insert name: FOXE1
  Species: H. sapiens (human)
  Insert size (bp): 1223
  Entrez Gene: FOXE1 (a.k.a. FKHL15, FOXE2, HFKH4, HFKL5, NMTC4, TITF2, TTF-2, TTF2)
  Promoter: EF1a
  Cloning method: Unknown
  Sequencing primers: 5′ GGGTGGAGACTGAAGTTAGGCCAG; 3′ CACATAGCGTAAAAGGAGCAACATAG
Terms and licenses: Academic/Nonprofit Terms; Industry Terms: Not Available to Industry
Depositor comments: NM_004473,ENST00000375123 . The transcription factor ORF portion of this plasmid was synthesized by Genewiz. Please test multiple small colonies in case of plasmid recombination. To make this collection available in a timely manner, a portion of this collection was not fully sequenced by Addgene. If an Addgene verified full plasmid sequence is not available, please contact us prior to placing an order to request the full sequence.
How to cite: TFORF1711 was a gift from Feng Zhang (Addgene plasmid # 143971 ; http://n2t.net/addgene:143971 ; RRID:Addgene_143971)
