[The description below was written by a language model from this plasmid's Addgene catalogue record and pLannotate feature annotations shown in this document.]
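Description:
TFORF1711 is a lentiviral mammalian expression plasmid built on the pLX_TRC317 backbone from the Broad Institute Genetic Perturbation Platform. It carries the human transcription factor FOXE1 (also known as TTF2/TITF2), a forkhead factor implicated in thyroid morphogenesis and palate formation. It belongs to a large collection of barcoded transcription factor ORF constructs. In bacteria it is maintained at high copy through a ColE1/pUC-type origin with ampicillin selection via β-lactamase, and an f1 origin is also present. The depositor notes that the ORF was made by gene synthesis and that the plasmid can recombine during propagation. The available sequence is a partial NGS result rather than a fully verified one.

The viral cassette has a third-generation, self-inactivating layout. An RSV promoter drives a truncated HIV-1 5' LTR, followed by the Ψ packaging signal with a gag fragment, the RRE for Rev-dependent export of the genomic RNA, a cPPT/CTS element, and a ΔU3 3' LTR with a downstream SV40 polyadenylation signal. Within the provirus, an SV40 early promoter drives puromycin N-acetyltransferase for selecting transduced cells. A separate full-length EF-1α promoter drives the FOXE1 coding sequence, and a WPRE downstream enhances transcript expression. According to the record, each construct carries a unique 24-bp barcode; it is not annotated in the feature table, so its exact position is not stated. No epitope tag or fluorescent reporter is annotated.

The construct is intended for stable FOXE1 overexpression in mammalian cells, individually or in pooled screens where barcode sequencing identifies which transcription factor each cell received, as in studies of directed differentiation.
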