Features (pLannotate 1.2.2; 31 found; start..end, strand, type, name):
      5..231     +  promoter       RSV promoter: Rous sarcoma virus enhancer/promoter
    232..412     +  LTR            5' LTR (truncated): truncated 5' long terminal repeat (LTR) from HIV-1
    459..584     +  misc_feature   HIV-1 Ψ: packaging signal of human immunodeficiency virus type 1
    568..931     +  CDS            HIV-1 gag (fragment): gag protein from human immunodeficiency virus 1; gag
   1077..1310    +  misc_feature   RRE: The Rev response element (RRE) of HIV-1 allows for Rev-dependent mRNA export from the nucleus to the cytoplasm.
   1687..1713    +  CDS            Rev (fragment): human immunodeficiency virus 1 (HIV-1) Rev protein; rev; enhances nuclear export of unspliced and incompletely spliced viral mRNAs
   1720..1743    +  promoter       SV40 promoter (fragment): SV40 early promoter
   1744..1815    +  promoter       SV40 promoter (fragment): SV40 enhancer and early promoter
   1839..1974    +  rep_origin     SV40 ori: SV40 origin of replication
   2020..2616    +  CDS            PuroR (fragment): puromycin N-acetyltransferase; pac from Streptomyces; confers resistance to puromycin
   2665..2782    +  misc_feature   cPPT/CTS: central polypurine tract and central termination sequence of HIV-1
   2847..2913    +  CDS            small t antigen (fragment): SV40 (simian virus 40) small t antigen
   2920..4098    +  promoter       EF-1α promoter: strong constitutive promoter for human elongation factor EF-1α
   4115..5233    +  CDS            FOXE1: FOXE1_HUMAN - Also known as FKHL15, FOXE2, TITF2, TTF2. Experimental evidence at protein level: Swiss-Prot protein existence level 1. Transcription factor that binds consensus sites on a variety of gene promoters and activate their transcription. Involved in proper palate formation, most probably through the expression of MSX1 and TGFB3 genes which are direct targets of this transcription factor. Also implicated in thyroid gland morphogenesis. May indirectly play a role in cell growth and migration through the regulation of WNT5A expression. From Homo sapiens (Human).
   5249..5302    +  promoter       U6 promoter (fragment): RNA polymerase III promoter for human U6 snRNA
   5344..5932    +  misc_feature   WPRE: woodchuck hepatitis virus posttranscriptional regulatory element
   5983..6002    +  misc_feature   cPPT/CTS (fragment): central polypurine tract and central termination sequence of HIV-1
   6004..6237    +  LTR            3' LTR (ΔU3): self-inactivating 3' long terminal repeat (LTR) from HIV-1
   6315..6436    +  polyA_signal   SV40 poly(A) signal: SV40 polyadenylation signal
   6476..6611    +  rep_origin     SV40 ori: SV40 origin of replication
   6632..6650    -  promoter       T7 promoter: promoter for bacteriophage T7 RNA polymerase
   6658..6813    +  CDS            lacZα (fragment): LacZα fragment of β-galactosidase; lacZ fragment
   6818..7246    +  rep_origin     f1 ori (sequence partly withheld): f1 bacteriophage origin of replication; arrow indicates direction of (+) strand synthesis
   7299..7403    +  promoter       AmpR promoter: bla
   7404..8264    +  CDS            AmpR: β-lactamase; bla; confers resistance to ampicillin, carbenicillin, and related antibiotics
   8435..9023    +  rep_origin     ori: high-copy-number ColE1/pMB1/pBR322/pUC origin of replication
   9206..9298    +  CDS            lacI (fragment): lac repressor; lacI; The lac repressor binds to the lac operator to inhibit transcription in E. coli. This inhibition can be relieved by adding lactose or isopropyl-β-D-thiogalactopyranoside (IPTG).
   9311..9332    +  protein_bind   CAP binding site: CAP binding activates transcription in the presence of cAMP. E. coli catabolite activator protein
   9347..9377    +  promoter       lac promoter: promoter for the E. coli lac operon
   9385..9401    +  protein_bind   lac operator: The lac repressor binds to the lac operator to inhibit transcription in E. coli. This inhibition can be relieved by adding lactose or isopropyl-β-D-thiogalactopyranoside (IPTG). lac repressor encoded by lacI
   9446..9464    +  promoter       T3 promoter: promoter for bacteriophage T3 RNA polymerase
>Addgene plasmid #143971 | TFORF1711 | addgene full sequence | sequence record 392327 | Addgene Partial NGS Result
TTAATGTAGTCTTATGCAATACTCTTGTAGTCTTGCAACATGGTAACGATGAGTTAGCAACATGCCTTAC
AAGGAGAGAAAAAGCACCGTGCATGCCGATTGGTGGAAGTAAGGTGGTACGATCGTGCCTTATTAGGAAG
GCAACAGACGGGTCTGACATGGATTGGACGAACCACTGAATTGCCGCATTGCAGAGATATTGTATTTAAG
TGCCTAGCTCGATACATAAACGGGTCTCTCTGGTTAGACCAGATCTGAGCCTGGGAGCTCTCTGGCTAAC
TAGGGAACCCACTGCTTAAGCCTCAATAAAGCTTGCCTTGAGTGCTTCAAGTAGTGTGTGCCCGTCTGTT
GTGTGACTCTGGTAACTAGAGATCCCTCAGACCCTTTTAGTCAGTGTGGAAAATCTCTAGCAGTGGCGCC
CGAACAGGGACTTGAAAGCGAAAGGGAAACCAGAGGAGCTCTCTCGACGCAGGACTCGGCTTGCTGAAGC
GCGCACGGCAAGAGGCGAGGGGCGGCGACTGGTGAGTACGCCAAAAATTTTGACTAGCGGAGGCTAGAAG
GAGAGAGATGGGTGCGAGAGCGTCAGTATTAAGCGGGGGAGAATTAGATCGCGATGGGAAAAAATTCGGT
TAAGGCCAGGGGGAAAGAAAAAATATAAATTAAAACATATAGTATGGGCAAGCAGGGAGCTAGAACGATT
CGCAGTTAATCCTGGCCTGTTAGAAACATCAGAAGGCTGTAGACAAATACTGGGACAGCTACAACCATCC
CTTCAGACAGGATCAGAAGAACTTAGATCATTATATAATACAGTAGCAACCCTCTATTGTGTGCATCAAA
GGATAGAGATAAAAGACACCAAGGAAGCTTTAGACAAGATAGAGGAAGAGCAAAACAAAAGTAAGACCAC
CGCACAGCAAGCGGCCGCTGATCTTCAGACCTGGAGGAGGAGATATGAGGGACAATTGGAGAAGTGAATT
ATATAAATATAAAGTAGTAAAAATTGAACCATTAGGAGTAGCACCCACCAAGGCAAAGAGAAGAGTGGTG
CAGAGAGAAAAAAGAGCAGTGGGAATAGGAGCTTTGTTCCTTGGGTTCTTGGGAGCAGCAGGAAGCACTA
TGGGCGCAGCGTCAATGACGCTGACGGTACAGGCCAGACAATTATTGTCTGGTATAGTGCAGCAGCAGAA
CAATTTGCTGAGGGCTATTGAGGCGCAACAGCATCTGTTGCAACTCACAGTCTGGGGCATCAAGCAGCTC
CAGGCAAGAATCCTGGCTGTGGAAAGATACCTAAAGGATCAACAGCTCCTGGGGATTTGGGGTTGCTCTG
GAAAACTCATTTGCACCACTGCTGTGCCTTGGAATGCTAGTTGGAGTAATAAATCTCTGGAACAGATTTG
GAATCACACGACCTGGATGGAGTGGGACAGAGAAATTAACAATTACACAAGCTTAATACACTCCTTAATT
GAAGAATCGCAAAACCAGCAAGAAAAGAATGAACAAGAATTATTGGAATTAGATAAATGGGCAAGTTTGT
GGAATTGGTTTAACATAACAAATTGGCTGTGGTATATAAAATTATTCATAATGATAGTAGGAGGCTTGGT
AGGTTTAAGAATAGTTTTTGCTGTACTTTCTATAGTGAATAGAGTTAGGCAGGGATATTCACCATTATCG
TTTCAGACCCACCTCCCAACCCCGAGGGGACCCATGCATTGCATCTCAATTAGTCAGCAACCAGGTGTGG
AAAGTCCCCAGGCTCCCCAGCAGGCAGAAGTATGCAAAGCATGCGTCTCAATTAGTCAGCAACCATAGTC
CCGCCCCTAACTCCGCCCATCCCGCCCCTAACTCCGCCCAGTTCCGCCCATTCTCCGCCCCATGGCTGAC
TAATTTTTTTTATTTATGCAGAGGCCGAGGCCGCCTCGGCCTCTGAGCTATTCCAGAAGTAGTGAGGAGG
CTTTTTTGGAGGCCTAGGCTTTTGCAAAAAGCTTTCTAGAGGTACCACCGGAGCTTACCATGACCGAGTA
CAAGCCCACGGTGCGCCTCGCCACCCGCGACGACGTCCCCAGGGCCGTACGCACCCTCGCCGCCGCGTTC
GCCGACTACCCCGCCACGCGCCACACCGTCGATCCGGACCGCCACATCGAGCGGGTCACCGAGCTGCAAG
AACTCTTCCTCACGCGCGTCGGGCTCGACATCGGCAAGGTGTGGGTCGCGGACGACGGCGCCGCCGTGGC
GGTCTGGACCACGCCGGAGAGCGTCGAAGCGGGGGCGGTGTTCGCCGAGATCGGCCCGCGCATGGCCGAG
TTGAGCGGTTCCCGGCTGGCCGCGCAGCAACAGATGGAAGGCCTCCTGGCGCCGCACCGGCCCAAGGAGC
CCGCGTGGTTCCTGGCCACCGTCGGCGTCTCGCCCGACCACCAGGGCAAGGGTCTGGGCAGCGCCGTCGT
GCTCCCCGGAGTGGAGGCGGCCGAGCGCGCCGGGGTGCCCGCCTTCCTGGAGACCTCCGCGCCCCGCAAC
CTCCCCTTCTACGAGCGGCTCGGCTTCACCGTCACCGCCGACGTCGAGGTGCCCGAAGGACCGCGCACCT
GGTGCATGACCCGCAAGCCCGGTGCCAGTTAACGAATTCTAGATCTTGAGACAAATGGCAGTATTCATCC
ACAATTTTAAAAGAAAAGGGGGGATTGGGGGGTACAGTGCAGGGGAAAGAATAGTAGACATAATAGCAAC
AGACATACAAACTAAAGAATTACAAAAACAAATTACAAAAATTCAAAATTTTCGGGTTTATTACAGGGAC
AGCAGAGATCCACTTTGGCGCCGGCTCGAGGCCTGCAGGTGCAAAGATGGATAAAGTTTTAAACAGAGAG
GAATCTTTGCAGCTAATGGACCTTCTAGGTCTTGAAAGGAGTGGGAATTGGCTCCGGTGCCCGTCAGTGG
GCAGAGCGCACATCGCCCACAGTCCCCGAGAAGTTGGGGGGAGGGGTCGGCAATTGAACCGGTGCCTAGA
GAAGGTGGCGCGGGGTAAACTGGGAAAGTGATGTCGTGTACTGGCTCCGCCTTTTTCCCGAGGGTGGGGG
AGAACCGTATATAAGTGCAGTAGTCGCCGTGAACGTTCTTTTTCGCAACGGGTTTGCCGCCAGAACACAG
GTAAGTGCCGTGTGTGGTTCCCGCGGGCCTGGCCTCTTTACGGGTTATGGCCCTTGCGTGCCTTGAATTA
CTTCCACCTGGCTGCAGTACGTGATTCTTGATCCCGAGCTTCGGGTTGGAAGTGGGTGGGAGAGTTCGAG
GCCTTGCGCTTAAGGAGCCCCTTCGCCTCGTGCTTGAGTTGAGGCCTGGCCTGGGCGCTGGGGCCGCCGC
GTGCGAATCTGGTGGCACCTTCGCGCCTGTCTCGCTGCTTTCGATAAGTCTCTAGCCATTTAAAATTTTT
GATGACCTGCTGCGACGCTTTTTTTCTGGCAAGATAGTCTTGTAAATGCGGGCCAAGATCTGCACACTGG
TATTTCGGTTTTTGGGGCCGCGGGCGGCGACGGGGCCCGTGCGTCCCAGCGCACATGTTCGGCGAGGCGG
GGCCTGCGAGCGCGGCCACCGAGAATCGGACGGGGGTAGTCTCAAGCTGGCCGGCCTGCTCTGGTGCCTG
GCCTCGCGCCGCCGTGTATCGCCCCGCCCTGGGCGGCAAGGCTGGCCCGGTCGGCACCAGTTGCGTGAGC
GGAAAGATGGCCGCTTCCCGGCCCTGCTGCAGGGAGCTCAAAATGGAGGACGCGGCGCTCGGGAGAGCGG
GCGGGTGAGTCACCCACACAAAGGAAAAGGGCCTTTCCGTCCTCAGCCGTCGCTTCATGTGACTCCACGG
AGTACCGGGCGCCGTCCAGGCACCTCGATTAGTTCTCGAGCTTTTGGAGTACGTCGTCTTTAGGTTGGGG
GGAGGGGTTTTATGCGATGGAGTTTCCCCACACTGAGTGGGTGGAGACTGAAGTTAGGCCAGCTTGGCAC
TTGATGTAATTCTCCTTGGAATTTGCCCTTTTTGAGTTTGGATCTTGGTTCATTCTCAAGCCTCAGACAG
TGGTTCAAAGTTTTTTTCTTCCATTTCAGGTGTCGTGAGGCTAGCACCGCCACCATGACTGCCGAGAGCG
GGCCGCCGCCGCCGCAGCCGGAGGTGCTGGCTACCGTGAAGGAAGAGCGCGGCGAGACGGCAGCAGGGGC
CGGGGTCCCAGGGGAGGCCACGGGCCGCGGGGCGGGCGGGCGGCGCCGCAAGCGCCCCCTGCAGCGCGGG
AAGCCGCCCTACAGCTACATCGCGCTCATCGCCATGGCCATCGCGCACGCGCCCGAGCGCCGCCTCACGC
TGGGCGGCATCTACAAGTTCATCACCGAGCGCTTCCCCTTCTACCGCGACAACCCCAAAAAGTGGCAGAA
CAGCATCCGCCACAACCTCACACTCAACGACTGCTTCCTCAAGATCCCGCGCGAGGCCGGCCGCCCGGGT
AAGGGCAACTACTGGGCGCTTGACCCCAACGCGGAGGACATGTTCGAGAGCGGCAGCTTCCTGCGCCGCC
GCAAGCGCTTCAAGCGCTCGGACCTCTCCACCTACCCGGCTTACATGCACGACGCGGCGGCTGCCGCAGC
CGCCGCCGCCGCCGCCGCCGCCGCCGCCGCCATCTTCCCAGGCGCGGTGCCCGCCGCGCGCCCCCCCTAC
CCGGGCGCCGTCTATGCAGGCTACGCGCCGCCGTCGCTGGCCGCGCCGCCTCCAGTCTACTACCCCGCGG
CGTCGCCCGGCCCTTGCCGCGTCTTCGGCCTGGTTCCTGAGCGGCCGCTCAGCCCAGAGCTGGGGCCCGC
ACCGTCGGGGCCCGGCGGCTCTTGCGCCTTTGCCTCCGCCGGCGCCCCCGCTACCACCACCGGCTACCAG
CCCGCAGGCTGCACCGGGGCCCGGCCGGCCAACCCCTCCGCCTATGCGGCTGCCTACGCGGGCCCCGACG
GCGCGTACCCGCAGGGCGCCGGCAGTGCGATCTTTGCCGCTGCTGGCCGCCTGGCGGGACCCGCTTCGCC
CCCAGCGGGCGGCAGCAGTGGCGGCGTGGAGACCACGGTGGACTTCTACGGGCGCACGTCGCCCGGCCAG
TTCGGAGCGCTGGGAGCCTGCTACAACCCTGGCGGGCAGCTCGGAGGGGCCAGTGCAGGCGCCTACCATG
CTCGCCATGCTGCCGCTTATCCCGGTGGGATAGATCGGTTCGTGTCCGCCATGTAGTAATGAACTAGTCC
GTAACTTGAAAGTATTTCGATTTCTTGGCTTTATATATCTTGTGGAAAGGACGAGCAGGACCACTTGGCG
CAGAGCGTACGCGTTAAGTCGACAATCAACCTCTGGATTACAAAATTTGTGAAAGATTGACTGGTATTCT
TAACTATGTTGCTCCTTTTACGCTATGTGGATACGCTGCTTTAATGCCTTTGTATCATGCTATTGCTTCC
CGTATGGCTTTCATTTTCTCCTCCTTGTATAAATCCTGGTTGCTGTCTCTTTATGAGGAGTTGTGGCCCG
TTGTCAGGCAACGTGGCGTGGTGTGCACTGTGTTTGCTGACGCAACCCCCACTGGTTGGGGCATTGCCAC
CACCTGTCAGCTCCTTTCCGGGACTTTCGCTTTCCCCCTCCCTATTGCCACGGCGGAACTCATCGCCGCC
TGCCTTGCCCGCTGCTGGACAGGGGCTCGGCTGTTGGGCACTGACAATTCCGTGGTGTTGTCGGGGAAAT
CATCGTCCTTTCCTTGGCTGCTCGCCTGTGTTGCCACCTGGATTCTGCGCGGGACGTCCTTCTGCTACGT
CCCTTCGGCCCTCAATCCAGCGGACCTTCCTTCCCGCGGCCTGCTGCCGGCTCTGCGGCCTCTTCCGCGT
CTTCGCCTTCGCCCTCAGACGAGTCGGATCTCCCTTTGGGCCGCCTCCCCGCGTCGACTTTAAGACCAAT
GACTTACAAGGCAGCTGTAGATCTTAGCCACTTTTTAAAAGAAAAGGGGGGACTGGAAGGGCTAATTCAC
TCCCAACGAAGACAAGATCTGCTTTTTGCTTGTACTGGGTCTCTCTGGTTAGACCAGATCTGAGCCTGGG
AGCTCTCTGGCTAACTAGGGAACCCACTGCTTAAGCCTCAATAAAGCTTGCCTTGAGTGCTTCAAGTAGT
GTGTGCCCGTCTGTTGTGTGACTCTGGTAACTAGAGATCCCTCAGACCCTTTTAGTCAGTGTGGAAAATC
TCTAGCAGTACGTATAGTAGTTCATGTCATCTTATTATTCAGTATTTATAACTTGCAAAGAAATGAATAT
CAGAGAGTGAGAGGAACTTGTTTATTGCAGCTTATAATGGTTACAAATAAAGCAATAGCATCACAAATTT
CACAAATAAAGCATTTTTTTCACTGCATTCTAGTTGTGGTTTGTCCAAACTCATCAATGTATCTTATCAT
GTCTGGCTCTAGCTATCCCGCCCCTAACTCCGCCCATCCCGCCCCTAACTCCGCCCAGTTCCGCCCATTC
TCCGCCCCATGGCTGACTAATTTTTTTTATTTATGCAGAGGCCGAGGCCGCCTCGGCCTCTGAGCTATTC
CAGAAGTAGTGAGGAGGCTTTTTTGGAGGCCTAGGGACGTACCCAATTCGCCCTATAGTGAGTCGTATTA
CGCGCGCTCACTGGCCGTCGTTTTACAACGTCGTGACTGGGAAAACCCTGGCGTTACCCAACTTAATCGC
CTTGCAGCACATCCCCCTTTCGCCAGCTGGCGTAATAGCGAAGAGGCCCGCACCGATCGCCCTTCCCAAC
AGTTGCGCAGCCTGAATGGCGAATGGG
[124 nt withheld, positions 6818-6941]
C
[91 nt withheld, positions 6943-7033]
A
[49 nt withheld, positions 7035-7083]
CCTTTGACGTTGGAGTCCACGTTCTTT
[37 nt withheld, positions 7111-7147]
ACCCTATCTCGGTCTATTCTTTTGATTTATAAGGGATTTTGCCGATTTCGGCCTATTGGTTAAAAAATGA
GCTGATTTAACAAAAATTTAACGCGAATTTTAACAAAATATTAACGCTTACAATTTAGGTGGCACTTTTC
GGGGAAATGTGCGCGGAACCCCTATTTGTTTATTTTTCTAAATACATTCAAATATGTATCCGCTCATGAG
ACAATAACCCTGATAAATGCTTCAATAATATTGAAAAAGGAAGAGTATGAGTATTCAACATTTCCGTGTC
GCCCTTATTCCCTTTTTTGCGGCATTTTGCCTTCCTGTTTTTGCTCACCCAGAAACGCTGGTGAAAGTAA
AAGATGCTGAAGATCAGTTGGGTGCACGAGTGGGTTACATCGAACTGGATCTCAACAGCGGTAAGATCCT
TGAGAGTTTTCGCCCCGAAGAACGTTTTCCAATGATGAGCACTTTTAAAGTTCTGCTATGTGGCGCGGTA
TTATCCCGTATTGACGCCGGGCAAGAGCAACTCGGTCGCCGCATACACTATTCTCAGAATGACTTGGTTG
AGTACTCACCAGTCACAGAAAAGCATCTTACGGATGGCATGACAGTAAGAGAATTATGCAGTGCTGCCAT
AACCATGAGTGATAACACTGCGGCCAACTTACTTCTGACAACGATCGGAGGACCGAAGGAGCTAACCGCT
TTTTTGCACAACATGGGGGATCATGTAACTCGCCTTGATCGTTGGGAACCGGAGCTGAATGAAGCCATAC
CAAACGACGAGCGTGACACCACGATGCCTGTAGCAATGGCAACAACGTTGCGCAAACTATTAACTGGCGA
ACTACTTACTCTAGCTTCCCGGCAACAATTAATAGACTGGATGGAGGCGGATAAAGTTGCAGGACCACTT
CTGCGCTCGGCCCTTCCGGCTGGCTGGTTTATTGCTGATAAATCTGGAGCCGGTGAGCGTGGGTCTCGCG
GTATCATTGCAGCACTGGGGCCAGATGGTAAGCCCTCCCGTATCGTAGTTATCTACACGACGGGGAGTCA
GGCAACTATGGATGAACGAAATAGACAGATCGCTGAGATAGGTGCCTCACTGATTAAGCATTGGTAACTG
TCAGACCAAGTTTACTCATATATACTTTAGATTGATTTAAAACTTCATTTTTAATTTAAAAGGATCTAGG
TGAAGATCCTTTTTGATAATCTCATGACCAAAATCCCTTAACGTGAGTTTTCGTTCCACTGAGCGTCAGA
CCCCGTAGAAAAGATCAAAGGATCTTCTTGAGATCCTTTTTTTCTGCGCGTAATCTGCTGCTTGCAAACA
AAAAAACCACCGCTACCAGCGGTGGTTTGTTTGCCGGATCAAGAGCTACCAACTCTTTTTCCGAAGGTAA
CTGGCTTCAGCAGAGCGCAGATACCAAATACTGTTCTTCTAGTGTAGCCGTAGTTAGGCCACCACTTCAA
GAACTCTGTAGCACCGCCTACATACCTCGCTCTGCTAATCCTGTTACCAGTGGCTGCTGCCAGTGGCGAT
AAGTCGTGTCTTACCGGGTTGGACTCAAGACGATAGTTACCGGATAAGGCGCAGCGGTCGGGCTGAACGG
GGGGTTCGTGCACACAGCCCAGCTTGGAGCGAACGACCTACACCGAACTGAGATACCTACAGCGTGAGCT
ATGAGAAAGCGCCACGCTTCCCGAAGGGAGAAAGGCGGACAGGTATCCGGTAAGCGGCAGGGTCGGAACA
GGAGAGCGCACGAGGGAGCTTCCAGGGGGAAACGCCTGGTATCTTTATAGTCCTGTCGGGTTTCGCCACC
TCTGACTTGAGCGTCGATTTTTGTGATGCTCGTCAGGGGGGCGGAGCCTATGGAAAAACGCCAGCAACGC
GGCCTTTTTACGGTTCCTGGCCTTTTGCTGGCCTTTTGCTCACATGTTCTTTCCTGCGTTATCCCCTGAT
TCTGTGGATAACCGTATTACCGCCTTTGAGTGAGCTGATACCGCTCGCCGCAGCCGAACGACCGAGCGCA
GCGAGTCAGTGAGCGAGGAAGCGGAAGAGCGCCCAATACGCAAACCGCCTCTCCCCGCGCGTTGGCCGAT
TCATTAATGCAGCTGGCACGACAGGTTTCCCGACTGGAAAGCGGGCAGTGAGCGCAACGCAATTAATGTG
AGTTAGCTCACTCATTAGGCACCCCAGGCTTTACACTTTATGCTTCCGGCTCGTATGTTGTGTGGAATTG
TGAGCGGATAACAATTTCACACAGGAAACAGCTATGACCATGATTACGCCAAGCGCGCAATTAACCCTCA
CTAAAGGGAACAAAAGCTGGAGCTGCAAGC
