>Addgene plasmid #143971 | TFORF1711 | depositor partial sequence | sequence record 284040 | Insert
ACCGCCACCATGACTGCCGAGAGCGGGCCGCCGCCGCCGCAGCCGGAGGTGCTGGCTACCGTGAAGGAAG
AGCGCGGCGAGACGGCAGCAGGGGCCGGGGTCCCAGGGGAGGCCACGGGCCGCGGGGCGGGCGGGCGGCG
CCGCAAGCGCCCCCTGCAGCGCGGGAAGCCGCCCTACAGCTACATCGCGCTCATCGCCATGGCCATCGCG
CACGCGCCCGAGCGCCGCCTCACGCTGGGCGGCATCTACAAGTTCATCACCGAGCGCTTCCCCTTCTACC
GCGACAACCCCAAAAAGTGGCAGAACAGCATCCGCCACAACCTCACACTCAACGACTGCTTCCTCAAGAT
CCCGCGCGAGGCCGGCCGCCCGGGTAAGGGCAACTACTGGGCGCTTGACCCCAACGCGGAGGACATGTTC
GAGAGCGGCAGCTTCCTGCGCCGCCGCAAGCGCTTCAAGCGCTCGGACCTCTCCACCTACCCGGCTTACA
TGCACGACGCGGCGGCTGCCGCAGCCGCCGCCGCCGCCGCCGCCGCCGCCGCCGCCATCTTCCCAGGCGC
GGTGCCCGCCGCGCGCCCCCCCTACCCGGGCGCCGTCTATGCAGGCTACGCGCCGCCGTCGCTGGCCGCG
CCGCCTCCAGTCTACTACCCCGCGGCGTCGCCCGGCCCTTGCCGCGTCTTCGGCCTGGTTCCTGAGCGGC
CGCTCAGCCCAGAGCTGGGGCCCGCACCGTCGGGGCCCGGCGGCTCTTGCGCCTTTGCCTCCGCCGGCGC
CCCCGCTACCACCACCGGCTACCAGCCCGCAGGCTGCACCGGGGCCCGGCCGGCCAACCCCTCCGCCTAT
GCGGCTGCCTACGCGGGCCCCGACGGCGCGTACCCGCAGGGCGCCGGCAGTGCGATCTTTGCCGCTGCTG
GCCGCCTGGCGGGACCCGCTTCGCCCCCAGCGGGCGGCAGCAGTGGCGGCGTGGAGACCACGGTGGACTT
CTACGGGCGCACGTCGCCCGGCCAGTTCGGAGCGCTGGGAGCCTGCTACAACCCTGGCGGGCAGCTCGGA
GGGGCCAGTGCAGGCGCCTACCATGCTCGCCATGCTGCCGCTTATCCCGGTGGGATAGATCGGTTCGTGT
CCGCCATGTAGTAATGAACTAGTCCGTAACTTGAAAGTATTTCGATTTCTTGGCTTTATATATCTTGTGG
AAAGGACGAGCAGGACCACTTGGCGCAGAGCGT
