>Addgene plasmid #143971 | TFORF1711 | depositor partial sequence | sequence record 284041 | Barcode
GCAGGACCACTTGGCGCAGAGCGT
